>Addgene plasmid #200105 | Twist3cterm-GFPnls-T2A-ER-Cre-ER | addgene full sequence | sequence record 395518 | Addgene NGS Result
TAACGCCAGGGTTTTCCCAGTCACGACGTTGTAAAACGACGGCCAGTGAATTGTAATACGACTCACTATA
GACGCGTCACTCAACCTTGTTCGCAGGTAACATACAACAAGAAGTTGTTGTCATTATTATTATTAATGTC
ATCAACACACCGGTGCATATGTAGGAGGCCCAATGCTTTCAGGACAGCAAGCTAATATTGTCTCGGTTTT
GCGAGTTTCCCAGAGTGGCGGCGTGCGTTTCCCATAGAGAGCTCCTAATGCCCGCGGCCGGGCTTTGATG
AGGTCCCAGGAGGGAGGCCTCGGCATCGCCCTCCATCCCCTGCCGCCGTGCACTTTCCCCGCTCTACCTC
CGACATCCGGGCAGCAGAGCATCTGTGCGCCTTCAAGGGCTGCAGCCCATGCAATCTGGATCCCATAAAC
GGCAGGACCTTCGGTGACGGATTGGTTTCGACGCTGCCTCCGCCCCAGCCCACCCTCCTGCACACCAGGC
CACCCCCTCAGCCCCACCCGTTTACCCTTTGCTACCCAATCAGGCAGAGGCATTTCACAATTCCTTCCCG
GGTTCCTCCTCTCCTTCCTGAAAGAAGAGGGGAAGAGAGAAAAAGCCGAAGTGGTGTGAAGCATTTTGGA
AGTCTTAGATGCTGTGGAGGTGAGCGGTGCTCAGCCTGTGTGCCTGGGGACATATGGTGCCACCTATTCT
TCGGGGACGCCCTGTGCCTTCCTGGAACGCCGCCTTACTGGATTCCACCAGTGGTTTCCTACGGTCAAAC
TCTTCATTGCAGTGGATCCAACACGCGCAGGCTGCAAAGTTCTTCACAATGGAAATGAAGGAGGAGAGCT
CATGCCCGGAGTCTCCCGAAGGCAGCCTGGAGACCAGCGAGGAAGAGGCCGACCGACTGCACAAGAAATG
CATGCGCAAGCGCAGCCAGCTGGGCAAGGCCCACGATGACTGTGGTTCGACATCCCCATCCGGCAAAAGG
AACAAGCGCAGCCCATTGCCCCAGTCCTTCGAAGACGTTCACACGCAGAGGGTCATTGCCAATGTGCGCG
AGCGCCAGCGGACCCAGTCGCTGAATGACGCCTTTGCAGAGTTGCGCAAAATCATCCCTACGCTGCCCTC
CGACAAGCTGAGCAAGATCCAGACGCTAAAGCTGGCCTCACGCTATATAGACTTTTTGTACCAGGTGCTG
CAAAGTGATGAGCTGGACCACAAGATCGCCAGCTGCAACTACCTGGCCCACGAGCGGCTTAGCTATGCCT
TCTCGGTTTGGCGTATGGAAGGGGCCTGGTCCATGTCTGCAACTCACGAGGGCAGAGGAAGTCTTCTAAC
ATGCGGTGACGTGGAGGAGAATCCCGGCCCTATGGTGAGCAAGGGCGAGGAGCTGTTCACCGGGGTGGTA
CCCATCCTGGTCGAGCTGGACGGCGACGTAAACGGCCACAAGTTCAGCGTGTCCGGCGAGGGCGAGGGCG
ATGCCACCTACGGCAAGCTGACCCTGAAGTTCATCTGCACCACCGGCAAGCTGCCCGTGCCCTGGCCCAC
CCTCGTGACCACCCTGACCTACGGCGTGCAGTGCTTCAGCCGCTACCCCGACCACATGAAGCAGCACGAC
TTCTTCAAGTCCGCCATGCCCGAAGGCTACGTCCAGGAGCGCACCATCTTCTTCAAGGACGACGGCAACT
ACAAGACCCGCGCCGAGGTGAAGTTCGAGGGCGACACCCTGGTGAACCGCATCGAGCTGAAGGGCATCGA
CTTCAAGGAGGACGGCAACATCCTGGGGCACAAGCTAGAGTACAACTACAACAGCCACAACGTCTATATC
ATGGCCGACAAGCAGAAGAACGGCATCAAGGTGAACTTCAAGATCCGCCACAACATCGAGGACGGCAGCG
TGCAGCTCGCCGACCACTACCAGCAGAACACCCCCATCGGCGACGGCCCCGTGCTGCTGCCCGACAACCA
CTACCTGAGCACCCAGTCCGCCCTGAGCAAAGACCCCAACGAGAAGCGCGATCACATGGTCCTGCTGGAG
TTCGTGACCGCCGCCGGGATCACTCTCGGCATGGACGAGCTGTACAAGTCCGGACTCAGATCTCGAGCTG
ATCCAAAAAAGAAGAGAAAGGTAGATCCAAAAAAGAAGAGAAAGGTAGATCCAAAAAAGAAGAGAAAGGT
AGGATCCACCGGATCTAGAGAGGGCAGAGGAAGTCTTCTAACATGCGGTGACGTGGAGGAGAATCCCGGC
CCTATGGCCGGCGATATGAGAGCCGCTAACCTGTGGCCCTCCCCACTGATGATCAAGAGAAGCAAGAAGA
ACTCCCTGGCCCTGAGCCTGACCGCTGATCAGATGGTGTCCGCCCTGCTGGACGCCGAGCCCCCTATCCT
GTACAGCGAGTACGACCCCACCAGGCCCTTCAGCGAGGCCAGCATGATGGGACTGCTGACAAACCTGGCC
GATCGCGAACTGGTGCATATGATCAATTGGGCCAAGCGCGTGCCCGGATTCGTGGACCTGACACTGCACG
ACCAGGTGCACCTGCTGGAATGCGCTTGGCTGGAAATTCTGATGATCGGCCTCGTGTGGCGGAGCATGGA
ACATCCTGTGAAGCTGCTGTTCGCCCCCAATCTGCTGCTGGACCGCAACCAGGGCAAATGCGTGGAAGGG
ATGGTCGAAATCTTTGATATGCTGCTCGCCACCAGCAGCAGGTTCAGAATGATGAACCTCCAGGGCGAAG
AGTTCGTCTGCCTGAAGTCCATCATCCTGCTGAACAGCGGCGTGTACACCTTCCTGTCCTCTACCCTGAA
GTCCCTCGAGGAAAAGGATCACATCCACAGGGTGCTGGATAAGATCACCGATACCCTGATCCATCTCATG
GCTAAGGCCGGACTCACACTCCAGCAGCAGCATCAGAGACTCGCTCAGCTGCTGCTGATCCTGAGCCACA
TCCGCCACATGTCCAACAAGGGAATGGAACACCTCTACTCTATGAAGTGTAAAAACGTCGTCCCCCTGTA
CGATCTGCTGCTCGAGGCCGCCGATGCCCACAGACTGCACGCCCCTACAAGCAGAGGCGGCGCTAGCGTG
GAAGAGACAGACCAGTCCCACCTGGCCACCGCCGGCAGCACAAGCAGCCACAGCCTGCAGAAGTACTATA
TCACCGGCGAGGCCGAGGGCTTCCCCGCTACAGCTGTCGACAATTTACTGACCGTACACCAAAATTTGCC
TGCATTACCGGTCGATGCAACGAGTGATGAGGTTCGCAAGAACCTGATGGACATGTTCAGGGATCGCCAG
GCGTTTTCTGAGCATACCTGGAAAATGCTTCTGTCCGTTTGCCGGTCGTGGGCGGCATGGTGCAAGTTGA
ATAACCGGAAATGGTTTCCCGCAGAACCTGAAGATGTTCGCGATTATCTTCTATATCTTCAGGCGCGCGG
TCTGGCAGTAAAAACTATCCAGCAACATTTGGGCCAGCTAAACATGCTTCATCGTCGGTCCGGGCTGCCA
CGACCAAGTGACAGCAATGCTGTTTCACTGGTTATGCGGCGGATCCGAAAAGAAAACGTTGATGCCGGTG
AACGTGCAAAACAGGCTCTAGCGTTCGAACGCACTGATTTCGACCAGGTTCGTTCACTCATGGAAAATAG
CGATCGCTGCCAGGATATACGTAATCTGGCATTTCTGGGGATTGCTTATAACACCCTGTTACGTATAGCC
GAAATTGCCAGGATCAGGGTTAAAGATATCTCACGTACTGACGGTGGGAGAATGTTAATCCATATTGGCA
GAACGAAAACGCTGGTTAGCACCGCAGGTGTAGAGAAGGCACTTAGCCTGGGGGTAACTAAACTGGTCGA
GCGATGGATTTCCGTCTCTGGTGTAGCTGATGATCCGAATAACTACCTGTTTTGCCGGGTCAGAAAAAAT
GGTGTTGCCGCGCCATCTGCCACCAGCCAGCTATCAACTCGCGCCCTGGAAGGGATTTTTGAAGCAACTC
ATCGATTGATTTACGGCGCTAAGGATGACTCCGGTCAGAGATACCTGGCCTGGTCTGGACACAGTGCCCG
TGTCGGAGCCGCGCGAGATATGGCCCGCGCTGGAGTTTCAATACCGGAGATCATGCAAGCTGGTGGCTGG
ACCAATGTAAATATTGTCATGAACTATATCCGTAACCTGGATAGTGAAACAGGGGCAATGGTGCGCCTGC
TGGAAGATGGCGATCTCGAGCCATCTGCTGGAGACATGAGAGCTGCCAACCTTTGGCCAAGCCCGCTCAT
GATCAAACGCTCTAAGAAGAACAGCCTGGCCTTGTCCCTGACGGCCGACCAGATGGTCAGTGCCTTGTTG
GATGCTGAGCCCCCCATACTCTATTCCGAGTATGATCCTACCAGACCCTTCAGTGAAGCTTCGATGATGG
GCTTACTGACCAACCTGGCAGACAGGGAGCTGGTTCACATGATCAACTGGGCGAAGAGGGTGCCAGGCTT
TGTGGATTTGACCCTCCATGATCAGGTCCACCTTCTAGAATGTGCCTGGCTAGAGATCCTGATGATTGGT
CTCGTCTGGCGCTCCATGGAGCACCCAGTGAAGCTACTGTTTGCTCCTAACTTGCTCTTGGACAGGAACC
AGGGAAAATGTGTAGAGGGCATGGTGGAGATCTTCGACATGCTGCTGGCTACATCATCTCGGTTCCGCAT
GATGAATCTGCAGGGAGAGGAGTTTGTGTGCCTCAAATCTATTATTTTGCTTAATTCTGGAGTGTACACA
TTTCTGTCCAGCACCCTGAAGTCTCTGGAAGAGAAGGACCATATCCACCGAGTCCTGGACAAGATCACAG
ACACTTTGATCCACCTGATGGCCAAGGCAGGCCTGACCCTGCAGCAGCAGCACCAGCGGCTGGCCCAGCT
CCTCCTCATCCTCTCCCACATCAGGCACATGAGTAACAAAGGCATGGAGCATCTGTACAGCATGAAGTGC
AAGAACGTGGTGCCCCTCTATGACCTGCTGCTGGAGGCGGCGGACGCCCACCGCCTACATGCGCCCACTA
GCCGTGGAGGGGCATCCGTGGAGGAGACGGACCAAAGCCACTTGGCCACTGCGGGCTCTACTTCATCGCA
TTCCTTGCAAAAGTATTACATCACGGGGGAGGCAGAGGGTTTCCCTGCCACAGCTTAAGATATCACTCCT
CAGGTGCAGGCTGCCTATCAGAAGGTGGTGGCTGGTGTGGCCAATGCCCTGGCTCACAAATACCACTGAG
ATCTTTTTCCCTCTGCCAAAAATTATGGGGACATCATGAAGCCCCTTGAGCATCTGACTTCTGGCTAATA
AAGGAAATTTATTTTCATTGCAATAGTGTGTTGGAATTTTTTGTGTCTCTCACTCGGAAGGACATATGGG
AGGGCAAATCATTTAAAACATCAGAATGAGCATTTGGTTTAGAGTTTGGCAACATATGCCCATATGCTGG
CTGCCATGAACAAAGGTTGGCTATAAAGAGGTCATCAGTATATGAAACAGCCCCCTGCTGTCCATTCCTT
ATTCCATAGAAAAGCCTTGACTTGAGGTTAGATTTTTTTTATATTTTGTTTTGTGTTATTTTTTTCTTTA
ACATCCCTAAAATTTTCCTTACATGTTTTACTAGCCAGATTTTTCCTCCTCTCCTGACTACTCCCAGTCA
TAGCTGTCCCTCTTCTCTTATGAAGATCTATTCTATAGTGTCACCTAAATAGCTTGGCGTAATCATGGTC
ATAGCTGTTTCCTGTGTGAAATTGTTATCCGCTCACAATTCCACACAACATACGAGCCGGAAGCATAAAG
TGTAAAGCCTGGGGTGCCTAATGAGTGAGCTAACTCACATTAATTGCGTTGCGCTCACTGCCCGCTTTCC
AGTCGGGAAACCTGTCGTGCCAGCTGCATTAATGAATCGGCCAACGCGCGGGGAGAGGCGGTTTGCGTAT
TGGGCGCTCTTCCGCTTCCTCGCTCACTGACTCGCTGCGCTCGGTCGTTCGGCTGCGGCGAGCGGTATCA
GCTCACTCAAAGGCGGTAATACGGTTATCCACAGAATCAGGGGATAACGCAGGAAAGAACATGTGAGCAA
AAGGCCAGCAAAAGGCCAGGAACCGTAAAAAGGCCGCGTTGCTGGCGTTTTTCCATAGGCTCCGCCCCCC
TGACGAGCATCACAAAAATCGACGCTCAAGTCAGAGGTGGCGAAACCCGACAGGACTATAAAGATACCAG
GCGTTTCCCCCTGGAAGCTCCCTCGTGCGCTCTCCTGTTCCGACCCTGCCGCTTACCGGATACCTGTCCG
CCTTTCTCCCTTCGGGAAGCGTGGCGCTTTCTCATAGCTCACGCTGTAGGTATCTCAGTTCGGTGTAGGT
CGTTCGCTCCAAGCTGGGCTGTGTGCACGAACCCCCCGTTCAGCCCGACCGCTGCGCCTTATCCGGTAAC
TATCGTCTTGAGTCCAACCCGGTAAGACACGACTTATCGCCACTGGCAGCAGCCACTGGTAACAGGATTA
GCAGAGCGAGGTATGTAGGCGGTGCTACAGAGTTCTTGAAGTGGTGGCCTAACTACGGCTACACTAGAAG
AACAGTATTTGGTATCTGCGCTCTGCTGAAGCCAGTTACCTTCGGAAAAAGAGTTGGTAGCTCTTGATCC
GGCAAACAAACCACCGCTGGTAGCGGTGGTTTTTTTGTTTGCAAGCAGCAGATTACGCGCAGAAAAAAAG
GATCTCAAGAAGATCCTTTGATCTTTTCTACGGGGTCTGACGCTCAGTGGAACGAAAACTCACGTTAAGG
GATTTTGGTCATGAGATTATCAAAAAGGATCTTCACCTAGATCCTTTTAAATTAAAAATGAAGTTTTAAA
TCAATCTAAAGTATATATGAGTAAACTTGGTCTGACAGTTACCAATGCTTAATCAGTGAGGCACCTATCT
CAGCGATCTGTCTATTTCGTTCATCCATAGTTGCCTGACTCCCCGTCGTGTAGATAACTACGATACGGGA
GGGCTTACCATCTGGCCCCAGTGCTGCAATGATACCGCGAGACCCACGCTCACCGGCTCCAGATTTATCA
GCAATAAACCAGCCAGCCGGAAGGGCCGAGCGCAGAAGTGGTCCTGCAACTTTATCCGCCTCCATCCAGT
CTATTAATTGTTGCCGGGAAGCTAGAGTAAGTAGTTCGCCAGTTAATAGTTTGCGCAACGTTGTTGCCAT
TGCTACAGGCATCGTGGTGTCACGCTCGTCGTTTGGTATGGCTTCATTCAGCTCCGGTTCCCAACGATCA
AGGCGAGTTACATGATCCCCCATGTTGTGCAAAAAAGCGGTTAGCTCCTTCGGTCCTCCGATCGTTGTCA
GAAGTAAGTTGGCCGCAGTGTTATCACTCATGGTTATGGCAGCACTGCATAATTCTCTTACTGTCATGCC
ATCCGTAAGATGCTTTTCTGTGACTGGTGAGTACTCAACCAAGTCATTCTGAGAATAGTGTATGCGGCGA
CCGAGTTGCTCTTGCCCGGCGTCAATACGGGATAATACCGCGCCACATAGCAGAACTTTAAAAGTGCTCA
TCATTGGAAAACGTTCTTCGGGGCGAAAACTCTCAAGGATCTTACCGCTGTTGAGATCCAGTTCGATGTA
ACCCACTCGTGCACCCAACTGATCTTCAGCATCTTTTACTTTCACCAGCGTTTCTGGGTGAGCAAAAACA
GGAAGGCAAAATGCCGCAAAAAAGGGAATAAGGGCGACACGGAAATGTTGAATACTCATACTCTTCCTTT
TTCAATATTATTGAAGCATTTATCAGGGTTATTGTCTCATGAGCGGATACATATTTGAATGTATTTAGAA
AAATAAACAAATAGGGGTTCCGCGCACATTTCCCCGAAAAGTGCCACCTGATGCGGTGTGAAATACCGCA
CAGATGCGTAAGGAGAAAATACCGCATCAGGAAATTGTAAGCGTTAATATTTTGTTAAAATTCGCGTTAA
ATTTTTGTTAAATCAGCTCATTTTTTAACCAATAGGCCGAAATCGGCAAAATCCCTTATAAATCAAAAGA
ATAGACCGAGATAGGGT
[37 nt withheld, positions 8068-8104]
AAAGAACGTGGACTCCAACGTCAAAGG
[49 nt withheld, positions 8132-8180]
T
[91 nt withheld, positions 8182-8272]
G
[124 nt withheld, positions 8274-8397]
CCATTCGCCATTCAGGCTGCGCAACTGTTGGGAAGGGCGATCGGTGCGGGCCTCTTCGCTATTACGCCAG
CTGGCGAAAGGGGGATGTGCTGCAAGGCGATTAAGTTGGG
Features (pLannotate 1.2.2; 23 found; start..end, strand, type, name):
     54..71      +  promoter       T7 promoter (fragment): promoter for bacteriophage T7 RNA polymerase
    825..1307    +  CDS            TWIST2: TWST2_HUMAN - Also known as BHLHA39, DERMO1. Experimental evidence at protein level: Swiss-Prot protein existence level 1. Binds to the E-box consensus sequence 5'-CANNTG-3' as a heterodimer and inhibits transcriptional activation by MYOD1, MYOG, MEF2A and MEF2C. Also represses expression of proinflammatory cytokines such as TNFA and IL1B. Involved in postnatal glycogen storage and energy metabolism (By similarity). Inhibits the premature or ectopic differentiation of preosteoblast cells during osteogenesis, possibly by changing the internal signal transduction response of osteoblasts to exter
   1362..2078    +  CDS            EGFP: EGFP is a basic (constitutively fluorescent) green fluorescent protein published in 1996, derived from Aequorea victoria. It is reported to be a rapidly-maturing weak dimer with moderate acid sensitivity.
   2079..2099    +  misc_feature   MCS (fragment): multiple cloning site
   2103..2123    +  CDS            SV40 NLS: nuclear localization signal of SV40 (simian virus 40) large T antigen
   2127..2147    +  CDS            SV40 NLS: nuclear localization signal of SV40 (simian virus 40) large T antigen
   2151..2171    +  CDS            SV40 NLS: nuclear localization signal of SV40 (simian virus 40) large T antigen
   2247..3182    +  CDS            ESR1 (fragment): ESR1_HUMAN - Also known as ESR, NR3A1. Experimental evidence at protein level: Swiss-Prot protein existence level 1. [Isoform 3]: Involved in activation of NOS3 and endothelial nitric oxide production (PubMed:21937726). Isoforms lacking one or several functional domains are thought to modulate transcriptional activity by competitive ligand or DNA binding and/or heterodimerization with the full-length receptor (PubMed:10970861). Binds to ERE and inhibits isoform 1 (PubMed:10970861). From Homo sapiens (Human).
   3191..4214    +  CDS            Cre (fragment): site-specific recombinase Cre is a site-specific recombinase from bacteriophage P1. Recombination occurs at loxP sequences.
   4227..5162    +  CDS            ERT2: mutated ligand-binding domain of the human estrogen receptor (Feil et al., 1997)
   5175..5246    +  CDS            HBB (fragment): HBB_PONPY - Experimental evidence at transcript level: Swiss-Prot protein existence level 2. Involved in oxygen transport from the lung to the various peripheral tissues. From Pongo pygmaeus (Bornean orangutan).
   5317..5372    +  polyA_signal   β-globin poly(A) signal: rabbit β-globin polyadenylation signal (Gil and Proudfoot, 1987)
   5702..5720    -  promoter       SP6 promoter: promoter for bacteriophage SP6 RNA polymerase
   5762..5778    -  protein_bind   lac operator: The lac repressor binds to the lac operator to inhibit transcription in E. coli. This inhibition can be relieved by adding lactose or isopropyl-β-D-thiogalactopyranoside (IPTG). lac repressor encoded by lacI
   5786..5816    -  promoter       lac promoter: promoter for the E. coli lac operon
   5831..5852    -  protein_bind   CAP binding site: CAP binding activates transcription in the presence of cAMP. E. coli catabolite activator protein
   5865..5957    -  CDS            lacI (fragment): lac repressor; lacI; The lac repressor binds to the lac operator to inhibit transcription in E. coli. This inhibition can be relieved by adding lactose or isopropyl-β-D-thiogalactopyranoside (IPTG).
   6140..6728    -  rep_origin     ori: high-copy-number ColE1/pMB1/pBR322/pUC origin of replication
   6899..7759    -  CDS            AmpR: β-lactamase; bla; confers resistance to ampicillin, carbenicillin, and related antibiotics
   7760..7864    -  promoter       AmpR promoter: bla
   7891..7941    +  misc_feature   bom (fragment): basis of mobility region from pBR322
   7969..8397    -  rep_origin     f1 ori (sequence partly withheld): f1 bacteriophage origin of replication; arrow indicates direction of (+) strand synthesis
   8401..51      -  CDS            lacZα (fragment) (across the origin): LacZα fragment of β-galactosidase; lacZ fragment
