[The description below was written by a language model from this plasmid's Addgene catalogue record and pLannotate feature annotations shown in this document.]
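Description:
Twist3cterm-GFPnls-T2A-ER-Cre-ER is an 8.5 kb, high-copy bacterial plasmid that appears to serve as a knock-in donor for the axolotl Twist3 locus. The insert name includes "cTer-KI", indicating a C-terminal knock-in design. The catalogue leaves the vector type unspecified. The backbone is a general cloning vector with a ColE1/pUC-type origin, an f1 origin, and an ampicillin resistance gene for selection in E. coli. It also carries lacZα and lac promoter/operator remnants, with T7 and SP6 promoter sequences flanking the insert. The insert was assembled by Gibson cloning into a backbone that already carried the reporter/recombinase cassette.

No eukaryotic promoter is annotated upstream of the payload, which is consistent with expression depending on the endogenous Twist3 locus after integration. The cassette starts with a coding segment that the annotation tool matched by homology to human TWIST2; given the record, this is presumably the axolotl Twist3 coding sequence. Roughly 750 bp of unannotated sequence precedes it and may be genomic, though the record does not say. EGFP follows, with three tandem SV40 nuclear localization signals that concentrate the fluorescence in nuclei. Next comes Cre recombinase flanked on both sides by estrogen receptor ligand-binding domains, one of which is annotated as the mutated ERT2 form. This arrangement keeps Cre inactive until a tamoxifen-type ligand is supplied. The construct name places a T2A self-cleaving peptide between the GFP and ER-Cre-ER parts, but the feature table does not annotate it. A rabbit β-globin fragment and polyadenylation signal terminate the transcript.

The design suggests two uses in axolotl: marking Twist3-expressing cells with nuclear GFP, and inducible Cre-mediated lineage tracing or recombination of loxP alleles in those cells. The record does not explicitly state the intended application or the integration method.
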