Addgene plasmid #200105: Twist3cterm-GFPnls-T2A-ER-Cre-ER
Depositing lab: Prayag Murawala. Depositing organization: MDI Biological Laboratory.
Backbone
  Vector backbone: MCS:T2a-GFPnls-ER-Cre-ER
  Vector type: Unspecified
Growth in bacteria
  Bacterial resistance: Ampicillin, 100 μg/mL
  Growth temperature: 37°C
  Growth strain: DH5alpha
  Copy number: High Copy
Gene/Insert
  Gene/Insert name: Twist3:cTer-KI-eGFPnls-T2A-ER-Cre-ER
  Species: Axolotl
  Cloning method: Gibson Cloning
Terms and licenses: Academic/Nonprofit Terms; Industry Terms: Not Available to Industry
How to cite: Twist3cterm-GFPnls-T2A-ER-Cre-ER was a gift from Prayag Murawala (Addgene plasmid # 200105 ; http://n2t.net/addgene:200105 ; RRID:Addgene_200105)
